Addgene plasmid #229719: pGWB515_35S-HA-(ΔTP)DM3(Col-0) D332R
Purpose: Stable transformation or transient expression of gene of interest in plants
Depositing lab: Eunyoung Chae. Depositing organization: National University of Singapore. Publication: Structural determinants of DANGEROUS MIX 3, an alpha/beta hydrolase that triggers NLR-mediated genetic incompatibility in plants. Wan WL, Kim G, Kim N, Tan YY, Watari M, Charoennit N, Lee RRQ, Phang IRK, Wang J, Liew YY, Hu D, Ng SK, Zhang Y, Jang IC, Song JJ, Chae E. Mol Cell. 2025 Jul 17;85(14):2776-2795.e8. doi: 10.1016/j.molcel.2025.06.021. PubMed 40680723.
Backbone
  Vector backbone: pGWB515
  Backbone manufacturer: Tsuyoshi Nakagawa (Addgene plasmid #74857)
  Vector type: Plant Expression
Growth in bacteria
  Bacterial resistance: Spectinomycin, 50 μg/mL
  Growth temperature: 37°C
  Growth strain: DH5alpha
  Copy number: High Copy
Gene/Insert
  Gene/Insert name: DM3(Col-0) (alt name: At3g61540)
  Species: A. thaliana (mustard weed)
  Mutation: amino acid 1-52 were deleted, 511-155 were deleted
  Entrez Gene: AT3G61540 (a.k.a. AT3G61540)
  Cloning method: Gateway Cloning
Terms and licenses: Academic/Nonprofit Terms; Industry Terms: Not Available to Industry
Depositor comments: Please visit https://doi.org/10.1101/2024.10.28.620575 for bioRxiv preprint.
How to cite: pGWB515_35S-HA-(ΔTP)DM3(Col-0) D332R was a gift from Eunyoung Chae (Addgene plasmid # 229719 ; http://n2t.net/addgene:229719 ; RRID:Addgene_229719)
