[The description below was written by a language model from this plasmid's Addgene catalogue record and pLannotate feature annotations shown in this document.]
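Description:
pGWB515_35S-HA-(ΔTP)DM3(Col-0) D332R is a plant binary expression vector built on the Gateway-compatible pGWB515 backbone, intended for Agrobacterium-mediated stable transformation or transient expression in plants. It is maintained in E. coli through a ColE1/pMB1-type origin (with a bom mobilisation region) and selected with spectinomycin via the aadA (SmR) gene. The pVS1 oriV, RepA and StaA functions provide replication and stability in Agrobacterium. Nopaline-type right and left border repeats delimit the T-DNA that is transferred into the plant genome.

Within the T-DNA, a CaMV 35S promoter drives an N-terminal 3xHA epitope tag fused in frame, across an attB1 site, to the DM3 (DANGEROUS MIX 3, At3g61540) coding region of the Arabidopsis thaliana Col-0 accession, followed by attB2 and a NOS terminator. The attB sites reflect insertion by a Gateway recombination reaction. The automated annotation labels three separate stretches of the insert as fragments of a bacterial proline iminopeptidase. These are homology hits, in keeping with DM3 being an alpha/beta hydrolase, and the gaps between them may indicate a genomic rather than cDNA insert, though the record does not say.

The "ΔTP" in the name corresponds to the recorded deletion of amino acids 1–52, presumably a transit peptide. A second deletion is listed with a range that appears mistyped, so its extent is unclear. The D332R substitution appears only in the plasmid name. A NOS promoter–HygR–NOS terminator cassette in the opposite orientation allows hygromycin selection of transformed plants. The construct serves to express an HA-tagged DM3 point mutant in planta, for example in structure–function studies of DM3-triggered, NLR-mediated genetic incompatibility.
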