Features (pLannotate 1.2.2; 29 found; start..end, strand, type, name):
     54..78      -  misc_feature   RB T-DNA repeat: right border repeat from nopaline C58 T-DNA
    144..298     -  CDS            lacZα (fragment): LacZα fragment of β-galactosidase; lacZ fragment
    301..321     -  misc_feature   MCS (fragment): pUC18/19 multiple cloning site
    812..1153    +  promoter       CaMV 35S promoter: strong constitutive promoter from cauliflower mosaic virus
   1196..1285    +  CDS            3xHA: three tandem HA epitope tags
   1307..1331    +  protein_bind   attB1: mutant version of attB; recombination site for the Gateway® BP reaction BP Clonase™
   1621..2298    +  CDS            pip (fragment): PIP_AERSO - Also known as pap. Experimental evidence at protein level: Swiss-Prot protein existence level 1. Higher activity toward long peptides. Acts on hydroxyproline beta-naphthylamide with almost as high an activity as on proline beta- naphthylamide. From Aeromonas sobria.
   3093..3221    +  CDS            pip (fragment): PIP_AERSO - Also known as pap. Experimental evidence at protein level: Swiss-Prot protein existence level 1. Higher activity toward long peptides. Acts on hydroxyproline beta-naphthylamide with almost as high an activity as on proline beta- naphthylamide. From Aeromonas sobria.
   3299..3457    +  CDS            pip (fragment): PIP_AERSO - Also known as pap. Experimental evidence at protein level: Swiss-Prot protein existence level 1. Higher activity toward long peptides. Acts on hydroxyproline beta-naphthylamide with almost as high an activity as on proline beta- naphthylamide. From Aeromonas sobria.
   3507..3531    -  protein_bind   attB2: mutant version of attB; recombination site for the Gateway® BP reaction BP Clonase™
   3557..3809    +  terminator     NOS terminator: nopaline synthase terminator and poly(A) signal
   3864..3886    -  protein_bind   lac operator (fragment): The lac repressor binds to the lac operator to inhibit transcription in E. coli. This inhibition can be relieved by adding lactose or isopropyl-β-D-thiogalactopyranoside (IPTG). lac repressor encoded by lacI
   3890..3920    -  promoter       lac promoter: promoter for the E. coli lac operon
   3935..3956    -  protein_bind   CAP binding site: CAP binding activates transcription in the presence of cAMP. E. coli catabolite activator protein
   3992..4244    -  terminator     NOS terminator: nopaline synthase terminator and poly(A) signal
   4395..5420    -  CDS            HygR: aminoglycoside phosphotransferase from E. coli; aph(4)-Ia; confers resistance to hygromycin
   5472..5651    -  promoter       NOS promoter: nopaline synthase promoter
   5731..6060    -  CDS            tnpA (fragment): TN5P_ECOLX - Also known as tnp. Experimental evidence at protein level: Swiss-Prot protein existence level 1. Mediates transposition of transposon Tn5 by a 'cut and paste' mechanism. First, the monomeric transposase binds the 19 bp inverted DNA repeats flanking the transposon. Then, dimerization of the DNA- bound transposase creates a synaptic DNA complex. After nicking of the first DNA strand, excision of the transposon proceeds through a series of intermediates. The transposase then mediates the insertion of the transposon at a new site by strand transfer. The activity of the wild- type tran
   6157..6181    -  misc_feature   LB T-DNA repeat: left border repeat from nopaline C58 T-DNA
   6440..6463    +  promoter       Pc promoter (fragment): intI1 (promoter lies within the coding sequence); class 1 integron promoter
   6639..6695    +  CDS            GmR (fragment): gentamycin acetyltransferase; aacC1; confers resistance to gentamycin
   6706..7493    +  CDS            SmR (fragment): aminoglycoside adenylyltransferase (Murphy, 1985); aadA; confers resistance to spectinomycin and streptomycin
   7739..8327    +  rep_origin     ori: high-copy-number ColE1/pMB1/pBR322/pUC origin of replication
   8513..8653    -  misc_feature   bom: basis of mobility region from pBR322
   8755..8794    -  CDS            rop (fragment): Rop protein, which maintains plasmids at low copy number; rop
   8997..9191    -  rep_origin     pVS1 oriV: origin of replication for the Pseudomonas plasmid pVS1 (Heeb et al., 2000)
   9257..10330   -  CDS            pVS1 RepA: replication protein from the Pseudomonas plasmid pVS1 (Heeb et al., 2000)
  10759..11388   -  CDS            pVS1 StaA: stability protein from the Pseudomonas plasmid pVS1 (Heeb et al., 2000)
  11948..12349   -  CDS            Y4CG_SINFN (fragment): Protein inferred from homology: Swiss-Prot protein existence level 3. From Sinorhizobium fredii (strain NBRC 101917 / NGR234).
>Addgene plasmid #229719 | pGWB515_35S-HA-(ΔTP)DM3(Col-0) D332R | addgene full sequence | sequence record 477945 | Addgene NGS Result
TTTCACGCCCTTTTAAATATCCGATTATTCTAATAAACGCTCTTTTCTCTTAGGTTTACCCGCCAATATA
TCCTGTCAAACACTGATAGTTTAAACTGAAGGCGGGAAACGACAATCTGATCCAAGCTCAAGCTGCTCTA
GCATTCGCCATTCAGGCTGCGCAACTGTTGGGAAGGGCGATCGGTGCGGGCCTCTTCGCTATTACGCCAG
CTGGCGAAAGGGGGATGTGCTGCAAGGCGATTAAGTTGGGTAACGCCAGGGTTTTCCCAGTCACGACGTT
GTAAAACGACGGCCAGTGCCAAGCTTGCATGCCTGCAGGTCCCCAGATTAGCCTTTTCAATTTCAGAAAG
AATGCTAACCCACAGATGGTTAGAGAGGCTTACGCAGCAGGTCTCATCAAGACGATCTACCCGAGCAATA
ATCTCCAGGAAATCAAATACCTTCCCAAGAAGGTTAAAGATGCAGTCAAAAGATTCAGGACTAACTGCAT
CAAGAACACAGAGAAAGATATATTTCTCAAGATCAGAAGTACTATTCCAGTATGGACGATTCAAGGCTTG
CTTCACAAACCAAGGCAAGTAATAGAGATTGGAGTCTCTAAAAAGGTAGTTCCCACTGAATCAAAGGCCA
TGGAGTCAAAGATTCAAATAGAGGACCTAACAGAACTCGCCGTAAAGACTGGCGAACAGTTCATACAGAG
TCTCTTACGACTCAATGACAAGAAGAAAATCTTCGTCAACATGGTGGAGCACGACACACTTGTCTACTCC
AAAAATATCAAAGATACAGTCTCAGAAGACCAAAGGGCAATTGAGACTTTTCAACAAAGGGTAATATCCG
GAAACCTCCTCGGATTCCATTGCCCAGCTATCTGTCACTTTATTGTGAAGATAGTGGAAAAGGAAGGTGG
CTCCTACAAATGCCATCATTGCGATAAAGGAAAGGCCATCGTTGAAGATGCCTCTGCCGACAGTGGTCCC
AAAGATGGACCCCCACCCACGAGGAGCATCGTGGAAAAAGAAGACGTTCCAACCACGTCTTCAAAGCAAG
TGGATTGATGTGATATCTCCACTGACGTAAGGGATGACGCACAATCCCACTATCCTTCGCAAGACCCTTC
CTCTATATAAGGAAGTTCATTTCATTTGGAGAGAACACGGGGGACTCTAGAATGAGCGGGTTAATTAACA
TCTTTTACCCATACGATGTTCCTGACTATGCGGGCTATCCCTATGACGTCCCGGACTATGCAGGATCCTA
TCCATATGACGTTCCAGATTACGCTGCTCAGTGCAGCGCTGTTATCACAAGTTTGTACAAAAAAGCAGGC
TTTCGAATTCCAATGGAAGCGGGATCGGTTTACGTCGATGTAGCTGGGGAATCGAAGTCGGAGCATGTTA
CTGGGAAGTGGTTTTCGGTGCCGGAGCTCCGACTGCGTGACCACCGGTTCATAGTTCCTCTTGATTATTC
CAAAAGTTCTCCCAAAATTACCGTCTTTGCTCGAGAGATCGTTGCGGGTAACTTGAAATTTGGAGCTTTT
TGATTCAGAGCTCTTTCTGTGATTACGAAGCTAAAAGTTTGTGTCTTTTGTTTTTTGTAGTTGGGAAAGA
GGAGCAAGCAATGCCGTATTTATTGTATTTGCAAGGTGGTCCAGGATTTGAAGGTCCAAGGCCTAGTGAA
GCTAGTGGATGGATTCAAAGAGCTTGTGAAGAGTTTCGAGTGGTCTTACTCGATCAAGTATGATGCTTTC
ATAGTTTTATACTCTTCTCTGGACAGTTTTTTTAGTCTTTGTGTTGTTCTAATTTTGTTTGTCCTGCAGC
GAGGAACAGGCTTGTCCACTCCTTTAACATGTTCCTCTATGCTTCAATTCAAATCAGCAAAGGAATTAGC
TGATTATTTGGTTCACTTTCGAGCTGATAATATAGTTAAAGATGCTGAGTTTATTAGAGTTCGTCTTGTT
CCTAAGGCTGATCCTTGGACAATTTTGGGTCAGGTAATTTGTCTTTGTATTGTCTATTGGTCATCTTGCT
TCAGTTCTTGTCATTTGATTTTGTATTCATCTTTTTTTCTTCAAATCTACAGAGTTTCGGTGGCTTTTGT
GCACTTACATATCTGAGTTTTGCACCCGAAGGACTCAAACAAGTGCTAATAACTGGAGGAATTCCACCAA
TTGGTAAAGCATGTACAGCAGATGATGTATATGAAGCCGGTTTTGAACAAGTTGCTCGCCAAAATGAAAA
ATACTACAAGAGATTCCCTCAAGACATTGAGATTGTTCGTGAACTCGTAAATTACTTGGCTGAATCTGAA
GGTGGCGGGGTGAGGGATTACAACATTTGCTCAATCCACTGACCAGTTTAGTTTAGTTCCTTACTTGTCT
CTGTTTCTTTGTCTTTAGGTACCTCTCCCATCAGGAGGCATTCTTACTCCTAAGGGTCTTCAAACTCTTG
GTCTTTCTGGTTTAGGATCAAGTACTGGTTTTGAGCGCCTGCATTATATGTAAGAGTTTAGCTTAATTTT
TATCAACCACCTCACATGTTCTGTGTTAAATCTGGCCTTCTTAATTGATCATAGGTTGGAGAGAGTATGG
CGTCCTATTTTAGTTACTGGAGCTCCAAAGTGTATTAGTCAGTTCTTCTTAAACGCTGTAAGAGACCCAC
AAAAATTTGTTGTTTTCTGTTCTCAGCTCAAATAAGGAATTCAATAGTCTGAGACATTTTATCGTTGCTG
CAGTTTGAGAGTTGGCATTCTTTTGATACAAATCCACTATATGCTCTTCTCCACGAGGCCATATACTGTG
AGGTATAGTCTCTTCAAATTTCTCATCTTTTTTTCTATTTCAGACAATTACTTCTTCTTGTTATCGTTTA
TGTTTAAATGGAAACTTTTTCAGGGTGCTTCATCAGGATGGTCTGCTCATAGATTACGGGATAAATATGA
GTACAAATTCGACGCAATGAAGGCAGTCAAAGAAAGTCAGCCTGTACTCTTCACAGGAGAGGTACAGGTT
TTGAGTATTTCTAATTGTATGGCTCATAGCTTGGATGATTGGTCCACATTGCTTAACTAAAATAGAATTT
GGATTTGTATAGATGATATTTCCATGGATGTTTGATGAAATTCATGCCTTGAAGCCATTTAAAGCTGCCG
CCGATCTTTTGGCCAAGAAAGAGGATTGGCCTCCATTATATGATGTTCCTAGATTGCAGAATAACAAGGT
CTGTTTCAGAATCTTGATCGTTCTTTCATATGGATCAAATAATTTTACTCTGTTTCACATGATTTCTTTT
TGTAGGTGCCTGTTGCTGCAGCGGTTTACTACGAAGATATGTATGTAAACTTCAAGCTGGTGACGGAAAC
AGCTTCTCATATATCGGGTATCAGACTTTGGGTAACGAATGAGTTTATGCATTCGGGTCTTCGTGATGCT
GGAAGACAAATTATTGATCATTTGTTGGGAATGATCAATGGGAAAAAGCCTCTCTTTTGACCGAATTCCT
ATCTAGACCCAGCTTTCTTGTACAAAGTGGTGATAACCTAGAGCTCGAATTTCCCCGATCGTTCAAACAT
TTGGCAATAAAGTTTCTTAAGATTGAATCCTGTTGCCGGTCTTGCGATGATTATCATATAATTTCTGTTG
AATTACGTTAAGCATGTAATAATTAACATGTAATGCATGACGTTATTTATGAGATGGGTTTTTATGATTA
GAGTCCCGCAATTATACATTTAATACGCGATAGAAAACAAAATATAGCGCGCAAACTAGGATAAATTATC
GCGCGCGGTGTCATCTATGTTACTAGATCGGGAATTGGTTCCGGAACCAATTCGTAATCATGTCATAGCT
GTTTCCTGTGTGAAATTGTTATCCGCTCACAATTCCACACAACATACGAGCCGGAAGCATAAAGTGTAAA
GCCTGGGGTGCCTAATGAGTGAGCTAACTCACATTAGGCTGAATTAGGCGCGCCTATTTCTATTAATTCC
CGATCTAGTAACATAGATGACACCGCGCGCGATAATTTATCCTAGTTTGCGCGCTATATTTTGTTTTCTA
TCGCGTATTAAATGTATAATTGCGGGACTCTAATCATAAAAACCCATCTCATAAATAACGTCATGCATTA
CATGTTAATTATTACATGCTTAACGTAATTCAACAGAAATTATATGATAATCATCGCAAGACCGGCAACA
GGATTCAATCTTAAGAAACTTTATTGCCAAATGTTTGAACGATCGGGGAAATTCGGGGGATCGATCCCGC
GAACTGTGGACGAGAACTGTGCCACCAAGCGTAAGGCCGTTCTCTCGCATTTGCCTTGCTAGGCTCGCGC
GAGTTGCTGGCTGAGGCGTTCTCGAAATCAGCTCTTGTTCGGTCGGCATCTACTCTATTCCTTTGCCCTC
GGACGAGTGCTGGGGCGTCGGTTTCCACTATCGGCGAGTACTTCTACACAGCCATCGGTCCAGACGGCCG
CGCTTCTGCGGGCGATTTGTGTACGCCCGACAGTCCCGGCTCCGGATCGGACGATTGCGTCGCATCGACC
CTGCGCCCAAGCTGCATCATCGAAATTGCCGTCAACCAAGCTCTGATAGAGTTGGTCAAGACCAATGCGG
AGCATATACGCCCGGAGCCGCGGCGATCCTGCAAGCTCCGGATGCCTCCGCTCGAAGTAGCGCGTCTGCT
GCTCCATACAAGCCAACCACGGCCTCCAGAAGAAGATGTTGGCGACCTCGTATTGGGAATCCCCGAACAT
CGCCTCGCTCCAGTCAATGACCGCTGTTATGCGGCCATTGTCCGTCAGGACATTGTTGGAGCCGAAATCC
GCGTGCACGAGGTGCCGGACTTCGGGGCAGTCCTCGGCCCAAAGCATCAGCTCATCGAGAGCCTGCGCGA
CGGACGCACTGACGGTGTCGTCCATCACAGTTTGCCAGTGATACACATGGGGATCAGCAATCGCGCATAT
GAAATCACGCCATGTAGTGTATTGACCGATTCCTTGCGGTCCGAATGGGCCGAACCCGCTCGTCTGGCTA
AGATCGGCCGCAGCGATCGCATCCATGGCCTCCGCGACCGGCTGCAGAACAGCGGGCAGTTCGGTTTCAG
GCAGGTCTTGCAACGTGACACCCTGTGCACGGCGGGAGATGCAATAGGTCAGGCTCTCGCTGAATGCCCC
AATGTCAAGCACTTCCGGAATCGGGAGCGCGGCCGATGCAAAGTGCCGATAAACATAACGATCTTTGTAG
AAACCATCGGCGCAGCTATTTACCCGCAGGACATATCCACGCCCTCCTACATCGAAGCTGAAAGCACGAG
ATTCTTCGCCCTCCGAGAGCTGCATCAGGTCGGAGACGCTGTCGAACTTTTCGATCAGAAACTTCTCGAC
AGACGTCGCGGTGAGTTCAGGCTTTTTCATATCTTATTGCCCCCCGGGATCAGATCTGGATTGAGAGTGA
ATATGAGACTCTAATTGGATACCGAGGGGAATTTATGGAACGTCAGTGGAGCATTTTTGACAAGAAATAT
TTGCTAGCTGATAGTGACCTTAGGCGACTTTTGAACGCGCAATAATGGTTTCTGACGTATGTGCTTAGCT
CATTAAACTCCAGAAACCCGCGGCTGAGTGGCTCCTTCAACGTTGCGGTTCTGTCAGTTCCAAACGTAAA
ACGGCTTGTCCCGCGTCATCGGCGGGGGTCATAACGTGACTCCCTTAATTCTCCGCTCATGATCTTGATC
CCCTGCGCCATCAGATCCTTGGCGGCAAGAAAGCCATCCAGTTTACTTTGCAGGGCTTCCCAACCTTACC
AGAGGGCGCCCCAGCTGGCAATTCCGGTTCGCTTGCTGTCCATAAAACCGCCCAGTCTAGCTATCGCCAT
GTAAGCCCACTGCAAGCTACCTGCTTTCTCTTTGCGCTTGCGTTTTCCCTTGTCCAGATAGCCCAGTAGC
TGACATTCATCCGGGGTCAGCACCGTTTCTGCGGACTGGCTTTCTACGTGTTCCGCTTCCTTTAGCAGCC
CTTGCGCCCTGAGTGCTTGCGGCAGCGTGAAGCTGATCCGTCGAGATTAATAGAAATAAATTCAGCCTAA
TTCGGCGTTAATTCAGTACATTAAAAACGTCCGCAATGTGTTATTAAGTTGTCTAAGCGTCAATTTGTTT
ACACCACAATATATCCTGCCACCAGCCAGCCAACAGCTCCCCGACCGGCAGCTCGGCACAAAATCACCAC
TCGATACAGGCAGCCCATCAGTCCGGGACGGCGTCAGCGGGAGAGCCGTTGTAAGGCGGCAGACTTTGCT
CATGTTACCGATGCTATTCGGAAGAACGGCAACTAAGCTGCCGGGTTTGAAACACGGATGATCTCGCGGA
GGGTAGCATGTTGATTGTAACGATGACAGAGCGTTGCTGCCTGTGATCAATTCGGGCACGAACCCAGTGG
ACATAAGCCTGTTCGGTTCGTAAGCTGTAATGCAAGTAGCGTATGCGCTCACGCAACTGGTCCAGAACCT
TGACCGAACGCAGCGGTGGTAACGGCGCAGTGGCGGTTTTCATGGCTTGTTATGACTGTTTTTTTGGGGT
ACAGTCTATGCCTCGGGCATCCAAGCAGCAAGCGCGTTACGCCGTGGGTCGATGTTTGATGTTATGGAGC
AGCAACGATGTTACGCAGCAGGGCAGTCGCCCTAAAACAAAGTTAAACATCATGGGGGAAGCGGTGATCG
CCGAAGTATCGACTCAACTATCAGAGGTAGTTGGCGTCATCGAGCGCCATCTCGAACCGACGTTGCTGGC
CGTACATTTGTACGGCTCCGCAGTGGATGGCGGCCTGAAGCCACACAGTGATATTGATTTGCTGGTTACG
GTGACCGTAAGGCTTGATGAAACAACGCGGCGAGCTTTGATCAACGACCTTTTGGAAACTTCGGCTTCCC
CTGGAGAGAGCGAGATTCTCCGCGCTGTAGAAGTCACCATTGTTGTGCACGACGACATCATTCCGTGGCG
TTATCCAGCTAAGCGCGAACTGCAATTTGGAGAATGGCAGCGCAATGACATTCTTGCAGGTATCTTCGAG
CCAGCCACGATCGACATTGATCTGGCTATCTTGCTGACAAAAGCAAGAGAACATAGCGTTGCCTTGGTAG
GTCCAGCGGCGGAGGAACTCTTTGATCCGGTTCCTGAACAGGATCTATTTGAGGCGCTAAATGAAACCTT
AACGCTATGGAACTCGCCGCCCGACTGGGCTGGCGATGAGCGAAATGTAGTGCTTACGTTGTCCCGCATT
TGGTACAGCGCAGTAACCGGCAAAATCGCGCCGAAGGATGTCGCTGCCGACTGGGCAATGGAGCGCCTGC
CGGCCCAGTATCAGCCCGTCATACTTGAAGCTAGACAGGCTTATCTTGGACAAGAAGAAGATCGCTTGGC
CTCGCGCGCAGATCAGTTGGAAGAATTTGTCCACTACGTGAAAGGCGAGATCACCAAGGTAGTCGGCAAA
TAATGTCTAGCTAGAAATTCGTTCAAGCCGACGCCGCTTCGCGGCGCGGCTTAACTCAAGCGTTAGATGC
ACTAAGCACATAATTGCTCACAGCCAAACTATCAGGTCAAGTCTGCTTTTATTATTTTTAAGCGTGCATA
ATAAGCCCTACACAAATTGGGAGATATATCATGCATGACCAAAATCCCTTAACGTGAGTTTTCGTTCCAC
TGAGCGTCAGACCCCGTAGAAAAGATCAAAGGATCTTCTTGAGATCCTTTTTTTCTGCGCGTAATCTGCT
GCTTGCAAACAAAAAAACCACCGCTACCAGCGGTGGTTTGTTTGCCGGATCAAGAGCTACCAACTCTTTT
TCCGAAGGTAACTGGCTTCAGCAGAGCGCAGATACCAAATACTGTCCTTCTAGTGTAGCCGTAGTTAGGC
CACCACTTCAAGAACTCTGTAGCACCGCCTACATACCTCGCTCTGCTAATCCTGTTACCAGTGGCTGCTG
CCAGTGGCGATAAGTCGTGTCTTACCGGGTTGGACTCAAGACGATAGTTACCGGATAAGGCGCAGCGGTC
GGGCTGAACGGGGGGTTCGTGCACACAGCCCAGCTTGGAGCGAACGACCTACACCGAACTGAGATACCTA
CAGCGTGAGCTATGAGAAAGCGCCACGCTTCCCGAAGGGAGAAAGGCGGACAGGTATCCGGTAAGCGGCA
GGGTCGGAACAGGAGAGCGCACGAGGGAGCTTCCAGGGGGAAACGCCTGGTATCTTTATAGTCCTGTCGG
GTTTCGCCACCTCTGACTTGAGCGTCGATTTTTGTGATGCTCGTCAGGGGGGCGGAGCCTATGGAAAAAC
GCCAGCAACGCGGCCTTTTTACGGTTCCTGGCCTTTTGCTGGCCTTTTGCTCACATGTTCTTTCCTGCGT
TATCCCCTGATTCTGTGGATAACCGTATTACCGCCTTTGAGTGAGCTGATACCGCTCGCCGCAGCCGAAC
GACCGAGCGCAGCGAGTCAGTGAGCGAGGAAGCGGAAGAGCGCCTGATGCGGTATTTTCTCCTTACGCAT
CTGTGCGGTATTTCACACCGCATATGGTGCACTCTCAGTACAATCTGCTCTGATGCCGCATAGTTAAGCC
AGTATACACTCCGCTATCGCTACGTGACTGGGTCATGGCTGCGCCCCGACACCCGCCAACACCCGCTGAC
GCGCCCTGACGGGCTTGTCTGCTCCCGGCATCCGCTTACAGACAAGCTGTGACCGTCTCCGGGAGCTGCA
TGTGTCAGAGGTTTTCACCGTCATCACCGAAACGCGCGAGGCAGGGTGCCTTGATGTGGGCGCCGGCGGT
CGAGTGGCGACGGCGCGGCTTGTCCGCGCCCTGGTAGATTGCCTGGCCGTAGGCCAGCCATTTTTGAGCG
GCCAGCGGCCGCGATAGGCCGACGCGAAGCGGCGGGGCGTAGGGAGCGCAGCGACCGAAGGGTAGGCGCT
TTTTGCAGCTCTTCGGCTGTGCGCTGGCCAGACAGTTATGCACAGGCCAGGCGGGTTTTAAGAGTTTTAA
TAAGTTTTAAAGAGTTTTAGGCGGAAAAATCGCCTTTTTTCTCTTTTATATCAGTCACTTACATGTGTGA
CCGGTTCCCAATGTACGGCTTTGGGTTCCCAATGTACGGGTTCCGGTTCCCAATGTACGGCTTTGGGTTC
CCAATGTACGTGCTATCCACAGGAAAGAGACCTTTTCGACCTTTTTCCCCTGCTAGGGCAATTTGCCCTA
GCATCTGCTCCGTACATTAGGAACCGGCGGATGCTTCGCCCTCGATCAGGTTGCGGTAGCGCATGACTAG
GATCGGGCCAGCCTGCCCCGCCTCCTCCTTCAAATCGTACTCCGGCAGGTCATTTGACCCGATCAGCTTG
CGCACGGTGAAACAGAACTTCTTGAACTCTCCGGCGCTGCCACTGCGTTCGTAGATCGTCTTGAACAACC
ATCTGGCTTCTGCCTTGCCTGCGGCGCGGCGTGCCAGGCGGTAGAGAAAACGGCCGATGCCGGGATCGAT
CAAAAAGTAATCGGGGTGAACCGTCAGCACGTCCGGGTTCTTGCCTTCTGTGATCTCGCGGTACATCCAA
TCAGCTAGCTCGATCTCGATGTACTCCGGCCGCCCGGTTTCGCTCTTTACGATCTTGTAGCGGCTAATCA
AGGCTTCACCCTCGGATACCGTCACCAGGCGGCCGTTCTTGGCCTTCTTCGTACGCTGCATGGCAACGTG
CGTGGTGTTTAACCGAATGCAGGTTTCTACCAGGTCGTCTTTCTGCTTTCCGCCATCGGCTCGCCGGCAG
AACTTGAGTACGTCCGCAACGTGTGGACGGAACACGCGGCCGGGCTTGTCTCCCTTCCCTTCCCGGTATC
GGTTCATGGATTCGGTTAGATGGGAAACCGCCATCAGTACCAGGTCGTAATCCCACACACTGGCCATGCC
GGCCGGCCCTGCGGAAACCTCTACGTGCCCGTCTGGAAGCTCGTAGCGGATCACCTCGCCAGCTCGTCGG
TCACGCTTCGACAGACGGAAAACGGCCACGTCCATGATGCTGCGACTATCGCGGGTGCCCACGTCATAGA
GCATCGGAACGAAAAAATCTGGTTGCTCGTCGCCCTTGGGCGGCTTCCTAATCGACGGCGCACCGGCTGC
CGGCGGTTGCCGGGATTCTTTGCGGATTCGATCAGCGGCCGCTTGCCACGATTCACCGGGGCGTGCTTCT
GCCTCGATGCGTTGCCGCTGGGCGGCCTGCGCGGCCTTCAACTTCTCCACCAGGTCATCACCCAGCGCCG
CGCCGATTTGTACCGGGCCGGATGGTTTGCGACCGCTCACGCCGATTCCTCGGGCTTGGGGGTTCCAGTG
CCATTGCAGGGCCGGCAGACAACCCAGCCGCTTACGCCTGGCCAACCGCCCGTTCCTCCACACATGGGGC
ATTCCACGGCGTCGGTGCCTGGTTGTTCTTGATTTTCCATGCCGCCTCCTTTAGCCGCTAAAATTCATCT
ACTCATTTATTCATTTGCTCATTTACTCTGGTAGCTGCGCGATGTATTCAGATAGCAGCTCGGTAATGGT
CTTGCCTTGGCGTACCGCGTACATCTTCAGCTTGGTGTGATCCTCCGCCGGCAACTGAAAGTTGACCCGC
TTCATGGCTGGCGTGTCTGCCAGGCTGGCCAACGTTGCAGCCTTGCTGCTGCGTGCGCTCGGACGGCCGG
CACTTAGCGTGTTTGTGCTTTTGCTCATTTTCTCTTTACCTCATTAACTCAAATGAGTTTTGATTTAATT
TCAGCGGCCAGCGCCTGGACCTCGCGGGCAGCGTCGCCCTCGGGTTCTGATTCAAGAACGGTTGTGCCGG
CGGCGGCAGTGCCTGGGTAGCTCACGCGCTGCGTGATACGGGACTCAAGAATGGGCAGCTCGTACCCGGC
CAGCGCCTCGGCAACCTCACCGCCGATGCGCGTGCCTTTGATCGCCCGCGACACGACAAAGGCCGCTTGT
AGCCTTCCATCCGTGACCTCAATGCGCTGCTTAACCAGCTCCACCAGGTCGGCGGTGGCCCATATGTCGT
AAGGGCTTGGCTGCACCGGAATCAGCACGAAGTCGGCTGCCTTGATCGCGGACACAGCCAAGTCCGCCGC
CTGGGGCGCTCCGTCGATCACTACGAAGTCGCGCCGGCCGATGGCCTTCACGTCGCGGTCAATCGTCGGG
CGGTCGATGCCGACAACGGTTAGCGGTTGATCTTCCCGCACGGCCGCCCAATCGCGGGCACTGCCCTGGG
GATCGGAATCGACTAACAGAACATCGGCCCCGGCGAGTTGCAGGGCGCGGGCTAGATGGGTTGCGATGGT
CGTCTTGCCTGACCCGCCTTTCTGGTTAAGTACAGCGATAACCTTCATGCGTTCCCCTTGCGTATTTGTT
TATTTACTCATCGCATCATATACGCAGCGACCGCATGACGCAAGCTGTTTTACTCAAATACACATCACCT
TTTTAGACGGCGGCGCTCGGTTTCTTCAGCGGCCAAGCTGGCCGGCCAGGCCGCCAGCTTGGCATCAGAC
AAACCGGCCAGGATTTCATGCAGCCGCACGGTTGAGACGTGCGCGGGCGGCTCGAACACGTACCCGGCCG
CGATCATCTCCGCCTCGATCTCTTCGGTAATGAAAAACGGTTCGTCCTGGCCGTCCTGGTGCGGTTTCAT
GCTTGTTCCTCTTGGCGTTCATTCTCGGCGGCCGCCAGGGCGTCGGCCTCGGTCAATGCGTCCTCACGGA
AGGCACCGCGCCGCCTGGCCTCGGTGGGCGTCACTTCCTCGCTGCGCTCAAGTGCGCGGTACAGGGTCGA
GCGATGCACGCCAAGCAGTGCAGCCGCCTCTTTCACGGTGCGGCCTTCCTGGTCGATCAGCTCGCGGGCG
TGCGCGATCTGTGCCGGGGTGAGGGTAGGGCGGGGGCCAAACTTCACGCCTCGGGCCTTGGCGGCCTCGC
GCCCGCTCCGGGTGCGGTCGATGATTAGGGAACGCTCGAACTCGGCAATGCCGGCGAACACGGTCAACAC
CATGCGGCCGGCCGGCGTGGTGGTGTCGGCCCACGGCTCTGCCAGGCTACGCAGGCCCGCGCCGGCCTCC
TGGATGCGCTCGGCAATGTCCAGTAGGTCGCGGGTGCTGCGGGCCAGGCGGTCTAGCCTGGTCACTGTCA
CAACGTCGCCAGGGCGTAGGTGGTCAAGCATCCTGGCCAGCTCCGGGCGGTCGCGCCTGGTGCCGGTGAT
CTTCTCGGAAAACAGCTTGGTGCAGCCGGCCGCGTGCAGTTCGGCCCGTTGGTTGGTCAAGTCCTGGTCG
TCGGTGCTGACGCGGGCATAGCCCAGCAGGCCAGCGGCGGCGCTCTTGTTCATGGCGTAATGTCTCCGGT
TCTAGTCGCAAGTATTCTACTTTATGCGACTAAAACACGCGACAAGAAAACGCCAGGAAAAGGGCAGGGC
GGCAGCCTGTCGCGTAACTTAGGACTTGTGCGACATGTCGTTTTCAGAAGACGGCTGCACTGAACGTCAG
AAGCCGACTGCACTATAGCAGCGGAGGGGTTGGATCAAAGTACTTTGATCCCGAGGGGAACCCTGTGGTT
GGCATGCACATACAAATGGACGAACGGATAAACCT
